>Addgene plasmid #88999 | N-BLa 1.2 | depositor full sequence | sequence record 172660 | N-BLa 1.2 sequence 5610 bps
ACATTGCCGTCACTGCGTCTTTTACTGGCTCTTCTCGCTAACCAAACCGGTAACCCCGCTTATTAAAAGC
ATTCTGTAACAAAGCGGGACCAAAGCCATGACAAAAACGCGTAACAAAAGTGTCTATAATCACGGCAGAA
AAGTCCACATTGATTATTTGCACGGCGTCACACTTTGCTATGCCATAGCATTTTTATCCATAAGATTAGC
GGATGCTACCTGACGCTTTTTATCGCAACTCTCTACTGTTTCTCCATACCCGTTTTTTTGGGCTCTAGAT
AACGAGGGCAAAAAATGAAAAAGACCGCGATTGCGATTGCGGTGGCGCTGGCGGGCTTTGCGACCGTGGC
GCAGGCGGCGCCAGAAACGCTGGTGAAAGTAAAAGATGCTGAAGATCAGTTGGGTGCACGAGTGGGTTAC
ATCGAACTGGATCTCAACAGCGGTAAGATCCTTGAGAGTTTTCGCCCCGAAGAACGTTTTCCAATGATGA
GCACTTTTAAAGTTCTGCTATGTGGCGCGGTATTATCCCGTGTTGACGCCGGGCAAGAGCAACTCGGTCG
CCGCATACACTATTCTCAGAATGACTTGGTTGAGTACTCACCAGTCACAGAAAAGCATCTTACGGATGGC
ATGACAGTAAGAGAATTATGCAGTGCTGCCATAACCATGAGTGATAACACTGCGGCCAACTTACTTCTGA
CAACGATCGGAGGACCGAAGGAGCTAACCGCTTTTTTGCACAACATGGGGGATCATGTAACTCGCCTTGA
TCGTTGGGAACCGGAGCTGAATGAAGCCATACCAAACGACGAGCGTGACACCACGACGCCTGTAGCAATG
GCAACAACGTTGCGCAAACTATTAACTGGCACTAGTGGCAGCGGCGGCGGCAGCGGCGGCGGCAGCGGTT
CTGCTAATCGAGCTAGCGTGATCATTCTGGCGGTGGGGCCCGGCCTGCTGCTCCTGGGGATCCACAAACT
GGCAGTTAATGTTCAGCTGCCTGCCGAAGCAGCAGCGAAAGAAGCCGCTGCCAAAGAAGCGGCAGCGAAA
GAGGCTGCCGCGAAAGAGGCAGCAGCTAAAGCCGCAAGCAAAGGTGGAGAACTGTTTACCGGTGTTGTTC
CGATTCTGGTTGAACTGGATGGTGATGTTAATGGCCACAAATTCTCAGTTCGTGGTGAAGGCGAAGGTGA
TGCAACCAATGGTAAACTGACCCTGAAATTTATCTGTACCACCGGCAAACTGCCGGTTCCGTGGCCGACC
CTGGTTACCACCCTGACCTATGGTGTTCAGTGTTTCAGCCGTTATCCGGATCATATGAAACAGCACGATT
TCTTCAAATCTGCAATGCCGGAAGGTTATGTTCAAGAACGTACCATCTCCTTTAAAGATGATGGCACCTA
TAAGACCCGTGCCGAAGTTAAATTTGAAGGTGATACCCTGGTGAATCGCATTGAACTGAAAGGCATCGAT
TTCAAAGAAGATGGTAATATCCTGGGCCATAAACTGGAATATAATTTCAACAGCCACAACGTGTATATCA
CCGCAGATAAACAGAAGAATGGCATCAAAGCCAACTTTAAGATCCGCCATAATGTTGAAGATGGCAGCGT
TCAGCTGGCAGATCATTATCAGCAGAATACACCGATTGGTGATGGTCCGGTTCTGCTGCCGGATAATCAT
TATCTGAGCACCCAGAGCGTTCTGAGCAAAGATCCGAATGAGAAACGTGATCACATGGTGCTGCTGGAAT
TTGTTACCGCAGCAGGTATTACCCATGGTATGGATGAACTGTATAAAGGCGATTATAAAGATCACGACGG
CTAACTCGAGCACCACCACCACCACCACTGAGATCCGGCTGCTAACAAAGCCCGAAAGGAAGCTGAGTTG
GCTGCTGCCACCGCTGAGCAATAACTAGCATAACCCCTTGGGGCCTCTAAACGGGTCTTGAGGGGTTTTT
TGACCGATGCCCTTGAGAGCCTTCAACCCAGTCAGCTCCTTCCGGTGGGCGCGGGGCATGACTATCGTCG
CCGCACTTATGACTGTCTTCTTTATCATGCAACTCGTAGGACAGGTGCCGGCAGCGCTCTGGGTCATTTT
CGGCGAGGACCGCTTTCGCTGGAGCGCGACGATGATCGGCCTGTCGCTTGCGGTATTCGGAATCTTGCAC
GCCCTCGCTCAAGCCTTCGTCACTGGTCCCGCCACCAAACGTTTCGGCGAGAAGCAGGCCATTATCGCCG
GCATGGCGGCCGACGCGCTGGGCTACGTCTTGCTGGCGTTCGCGACGCGAGGCTGGATGGCCTTCCCCAT
TATGATTCTTCTCGCTTCCGGCGGCATCGGGATGCCCGCGTTGCAGGCCATGCTGTCCAGGCAGGTAGAT
GACGACCATCAGGGACAGCTTCAAGGATCGCTCGCGGCTCTTACCAGCCTAACTTCGATCACTGGACCGC
TGATCGTCACGGCGATTTATGCCGCCTCGGCGAGCACATGGAACGGGTTGGCATGGATTGTAGGCGCCGC
CCTATACCTTGTCTGCCTCCCCGCGTTGCGTCGCGGTGCATGGAGCCGGGCCACCTCGACCTGAATGGAA
GCCGGCGGCACCTCGCTAACGGATTCACCACTCCAAGAATTGGAGCCAATCAATTCTTGCGGAGAACTGT
GAATGCGCAAACCAACCCTTGGCAGAACATATCCATCGCGTCCGCCATCTCCAGCAGCCGCACGCGGCGC
ATCTCGGGCAGCGTTGGGTCCTGGCCACGGGTGCGCATGATCGTGCTCCTGTCGTTGAGGACCCGGCTAG
GCTGGCGGGGTTGCCTTACTGGTTAGCAGAATGAATCACCGATACGCGAGCGAACGTGAAGCGACTGCTG
CTGCAAAACGTCTGCGACCTGAGCAACAACATGAATGGTCTTCGGTTTCCGTGTTTCGTAAAGTCTGGAA
ACGCGGAAGTCCCCTACGTGCTGCTGAAGTTGCCCGCAACAGAGAGTGGAACCAACCGGTGATACCACGA
TACTATGACTGAGAGTCAACGCCATGAGCGGCCTCATTTCTTATTCTGAGTTACAACAGTCCGCACCGCT
GTCCGGTAGCTCCTTCCGGTGGGCGCGGGGCATGACTATCGTCGCCGCACTTATGACTGTCTTCTTTATC
ATGCAACTCGTAGGACAGGTGCCGGCAGCGCCCAACAGTCCCCCGGCCACGGGGCCTGCCACCATACCCA
CGCCGAAACAAGCGCCCTGCACCATTATGTTCCGGATCTGCATCGCAGGATGCTGCTGGCTACCCTGTGG
AACACCTACATCTGTATTAACGAAGCGCTAACCGTTTTTATCAGGCTCTGGGAGGCAGAATAAATGATCA
TATCGTCAATTATTACCTCCACGGGGAGAGCCTGAGCAAACTGGCCTCAGGCATTTGAGAAGCACACGGT
CACACTGCTTCCGGTAGTCAATAAACCGGTAAACCAGCAATAGACATAAGCGGCTATTTAACGACCCTGC
CCTGAACCGACGACCGGGTCGAATTTGCTTTCGAATTTCTGCCATTCATCCGCTTATTATCACTTATTCA
GGCGTAGCACCAGGCGTTTAAGGGCACCAATAACTGCCTTAAAAAAATTACGCCCCGCCCTGCCACTCAT
CGCAGTACTGTTGTAATTCATTAAGCATTCTGCCGACATGGAAGCCATCACAGACGGCATGATGAACCTG
AATCGCCAGCGGCATCAGCACCTTGTCGCCTTGCGTATAATATTTGCCCATGGTGAAAACGGGGGCGAAG
AAGTTGTCCATATTGGCCACGTTTAAATCAAAACTGGTGAAACTCACCCAGGGATTGGCTGAGACGAAAA
ACATATTCTCAATAAACCCTTTAGGGAAATAGGCCAGGTTTTCACCGTAACACGCCACATCTTGCGAATA
TATGTGTAGAAACTGCCGGAAATCGTCGTGGTATTCACTCCAGAGCGATGAAAACGTTTCAGTTTGCTCA
TGGAAAACGGTGTAACAAGGGTGAACACTATCCCATATCACCAGCTCACCGTCTTTCATTGCCATACGGA
ATTCCGGATGAGCATTCATCAGGCGGGCAAGAATGTGAATAAAGGCCGGATAAAACTTGTGCTTATTTTT
CTTTACGGTCTTTAAAAAGGCCGTAATATCCAGCTGAACGGTCTGGTTATAGGTACATTGAGCAACTGAC
TGAAATGCCTCAAAATGTTCTTTACGATGCCATTGGGATATATCAACGGTGGTATATCCAGTGATTTTTT
TCTCCATTTTAGCTTCCTTAGCTCCTGAAAATCTCGATAACTCAAAAAATACGCCCGGTAGTGATCTTAT
TTCATTATGGTGAAAGTTGGAACCTCTTACGTGCCGATCAACGTCTCATTTTCGCCAAAAGTTGGCCCAG
GGCTTCCCGGTATCAACAGGGACACCAGGATTTATTTATTCTGCGAAGTGATCTTCCGTCACAGGTATTT
ATTCGGCGCAAAGTGCGTCGGGTGATGCTGCCAACTTACTGATTTAGTGTATGATGGTGTTTTTGAGGTG
CTCCAGTGGCTTCTGTTTCTATCAGCTGTCCCTCCTGTTCAGCTACTGACGGGGTGGTGCGTAACGGCAA
AAGCACCGCCGGACATCAGCGCTGGCGGAGTGTATACTGGCTTACTATGTTGGCACTGATGAGGGTGTCA
GTGAAGTGCTTCATGTGGCAGGAGAAAAAAGGCTGCACCGGTGCGTCAGCAGAATATGTGATACAGGATA
TATTCCGCTTCCTCGCTCACTGACTCGCTACGCTCGGTCGTTCGACTGCGGCGAGCGGAAATGGCTTACG
AACGGGGCGGAGATTTCCTGGAAGATGCCAGGAAGATACTTAACAGGGAAGTGAGAGGGCCGCGGCAAAG
CCGTTTTTCCATAGGCTCCGCCCCCCTGACAAGCATCACGAAATCTGACGCTCAAATCAGTGGTGGCGAA
ACCCGACAGGACTATAAAGATACCAGGCGTTTCCCCCTGGCGGCTCCCTCGTGCGCTCTCCTGTTCCTGC
CTTTCGGTTTACCGGTGTCATTCCGCTGTTATGGCCGCGTTTGTCTCATTCCACGCCTGACACTCAGTTC
CGGGTAGGCAGTTCGCTCCAAGCTGGACTGTATGCACGAACCCCCCGTTCAGTCCGACCGCTGCGCCTTA
TCCGGTAACTATCGTCTTGAGTCCAACCCGGAAAGACATGCAAAAGCACCACTGGCAGCAGCCACTGGTA
ATTGATTTAGAGGAGTTAGTCTTGAAGTCATGCGCCGGTTAAGGCTAAACTGAAAGGACAAGTTTTGGTG
ACTGCGCTCCTCCAAGCCAGTTACCTCGGTTCAAAGAGTTGGTAGCTCAGAGAACCTTCGAAAAACCGCC
CTGCAAGGCGGTTTTTTCGTTTTCAGAGCAAGAGATTACGCGCAGACCAAAACGATCTCAAGAAGATCAT
CTTATTAATCAGATAAAATATTTCTAGATTTCAGTGCAATTTATCTCTTCAAATGTAGCACCTGAAGTCA
GCCCCATACGATATAAGTTGTAATTCTCATGTTTGACAGCTTATCAATCGATAAGAAACCAATTGTCCAT
ATTGCATCAG
Features (pLannotate 1.2.2; 17 found; start..end, strand, type, name):
    295..363     +  CDS            ompA (fragment): OMPA_YERPE - Also known as ompA1. Experimental evidence at protein level: Swiss-Prot protein existence level 1. With TolR probably plays a role in maintaining the position of the peptidoglycan cell wall in the periplasm. Acts as a porin with low permeability that allows slow penetration of small solutes; an internal gate slows down solute passage. From Yersinia pestis.
    361..870     +  CDS            bla(M) (fragment): β-lactamase lacking the signal sequence; bla(M); allows cytosolic expression of β-lactamase
   1087..1797    +  CDS            Superfolder GFP: Superfolder GFP is a basic (constitutively fluorescent) green fluorescent protein published in 2005, derived from Aequorea victoria. It is reported to be a very rapidly-maturing weak dimer.
   1831..1848    +  CDS            9xHis (fragment): 9xHis affinity tag
   1858..1907    +  CDS            SET1 (fragment): solubility-enhancement tag derived from T7 phage gene 10B
   1915..1962    +  terminator     T7 terminator: transcription terminator for bacteriophage T7 RNA polymerase
   1962..2584    +  CDS            TcR (fragment): tetracycline efflux protein; tet; confers resistance to tetracycline
   3088..3181    +  CDS            TcR (fragment): tetracycline efflux protein; tet; confers resistance to tetracycline
   3178..3235    -  CDS            TcR (fragment): tetracycline efflux protein; tet; confers resistance to tetracycline
   3225..3320    +  CDS            resD (fragment): REDF_ECOLI - Also known as D. Protein inferred from homology: Swiss-Prot protein existence level 3. Acts as a repressor of transcription and as a site-specific resolvase that cleaves at the RfsF site. From Escherichia coli (strain K12).
   3618..4277    -  CDS            CmR: chloramphenicol acetyltransferase; cat; confers resistance to chloramphenicol
   4278..4380    -  promoter       cat promoter: promoter of the E. coli cat gene encoding chloramphenicol acetyltransferase
   4501..4643    +  mobile_element IS1 (fragment): prokaryotic transposable element IS1
   4645..4664    +  misc_feature   bom (fragment): basis of mobility region from pBR322
   4763..4818    -  rep_origin     RSF ori (fragment): Plasmids containing the RSF 1030 origin of replication can be propagated in E. coli cells that contain additional plasmids with compatible origins.
   4906..5451    -  rep_origin     p15A ori: Plasmids containing the medium-copy-number p15A origin of replication can be propagated in E. coli cells that contain a second plasmid with the ColE1 origin.
   5583..257     +  promoter       araBAD promoter (across the origin): araBAD; promoter of the L-arabinose operon of E. coli; the araC regulatory gene is transcribed in the opposite direction (Guzman et al., 1995)
