>Addgene plasmid #88999 | N-BLa 1.2 | addgene full sequence | sequence record 179971 | Addgene NGS Result
CTCTTCAAATGTAGCACCTGAAGTCAGCCCCATACGATATAAGTTGTAATTCTCATGTTTGACAGCTTAT
CATCGATAAGAAACCAATTGTCCATATTGCATCAGACATTGCCGTCACTGCGTCTTTTACTGGCTCTTCT
CGCTAACCAAACCGGTAACCCCGCTTATTAAAAGCATTCTGTAACAAAGCGGGACCAAAGCCATGACAAA
AACGCGTAACAAAAGTGTCTATAATCACGGCAGAAAAGTCCACATTGATTATTTGCACGGCGTCACACTT
TGCTATGCCATAGCATTTTTATCCATAAGATTAGCGGATGCTACCTGACGCTTTTTATCGCAACTCTCTA
CTGTTTCTCCATACCCGTTTTTTTGGGCTCTAGATAACGAGGGCAAAAAATGAAAAAGACCGCGATTGCG
ATTGCGGTGGCGCTGGCGGGCTTTGCGACCGTGGCGCAGGCGGCGCCAGAAACGCTGGTGAAAGTAAAAG
ATGCTGAAGATCAGTTGGGTGCACGAGTGGGTTACATCGAACTGGATCTCAACAGCGGTAAGATCCTTGA
GAGTTTTCGCCCCGAAGAACGTTTTCCAATGATGAGCACTTTTAAAGTTCTGCTATGTGGCGCGGTATTA
TCCCGTGTTGACGCCGGGCAAGAGCAACTCGGTCGCCGCATACACTATTCTCAGAATGACTTGGTTGAGT
ACTCACCAGTCACAGAAAAGCATCTTACGGATGGCATGACAGTAAGAGAATTATGCAGTGCTGCCATAAC
CATGAGTGATAACACTGCGGCCAACTTACTTCTGACAACGATCGGAGGACCGAAGGAGCTAACCGCTTTT
TTGCACAACATGGGGGATCATGTAACTCGCCTTGATCGTTGGGAACCGGAGCTGAATGAAGCCATACCAA
ACGACGAGCGTGACACCACGACGCCTGTAGCAATGGCAACAACGTTGCGCAAACTATTAACTGGCACTAG
TGGCAGCGGCGGCGGCAGCGGCGGCGGCAGCGGTTCTGCTAATCGAGCTAGCGTGATCATTCTGGCGGTG
GGGCCCGGCCTGCTGCTCCTGGGGATCCACAAACTGGCAGTTAATGTTCAGCTGCCTGCCGAAGCAGCAG
CGAAAGAAGCCGCTGCCAAAGAAGCGGCAGCGAAAGAGGCTGCCGCGAAAGAGGCAGCAGCTAAAGCCGC
AAGCAAAGGTGGAGAACTGTTTACCGGTGTTGTTCCGATTCTGGTTGAACTGGATGGTGATGTTAATGGC
CACAAATTCTCAGTTCGTGGTGAAGGCGAAGGTGATGCAACCAATGGTAAACTGACCCTGAAATTTATCT
GTACCACCGGCAAACTGCCGGTTCCGTGGCCGACCCTGGTTACCACCCTGACCTATGGTGTTCAGTGTTT
CAGCCGTTATCCGGATCATATGAAACAGCACGATTTCTTCAAATCTGCAATGCCGGAAGGTTATGTTCAA
GAACGTACCATCTCCTTTAAAGATGATGGCACCTATAAGACCCGTGCCGAAGTTAAATTTGAAGGTGATA
CCCTGGTGAATCGCATTGAACTGAAAGGCATCGATTTCAAAGAAGATGGTAATATCCTGGGCCATAAACT
GGAATATAATTTCAACAGCCACAACGTGTATATCACCGCAGATAAACAGAAGAATGGCATCAAAGCCAAC
TTTAAGATCCGCCATAATGTTGAAGATGGCAGCGTTCAGCTGGCAGATCATTATCAGCAGAATACACCGA
TTGGTGATGGTCCGGTTCTGCTGCCGGATAATCATTATCTGAGCACCCAGAGCGTTCTGAGCAAAGATCC
GAATGAGAAACGTGATCACATGGTGCTGCTGGAATTTGTTACCGCAGCAGGTATTACCCATGGTATGGAT
GAACTGTATAAAGGCGATTATAAAGATCACGACGGCTAACTCGAGCACCACCACCACCACCACTGAGATC
CGGCTGCTAACAAAGCCCGAAAGGAAGCTGAGTTGGCTGCTGCCACCGCTGAGCAATAACTAGCATAACC
CCTTGGGGCCTCTAAACGGGTCTTGAGGGGTTTTTTGACCGATGCCCTTGAGAGCCTTCAACCCAGTCAG
CTCCTTCCGGTGGGCGCGGGGCATGACTATCGTCGCCGCACTTATGACTGTCTTCTTTATCATGCAACTC
GTAGGACAGGTGCCGGCAGCGCTCTGGGTCATTTTCGGCGAGGACCGCTTTCGCTGGAGCGCGACGATGA
TCGGCCTGTCGCTTGCGGTATTCGGAATCTTGCACGCCCTCGCTCAAGCCTTCGTCACTGGTCCCGCCAC
CAAACGTTTCGGCGAGAAGCAGGCCATTATCGCCGGCATGGCGGCCGACGCGCTGGGCTACGTCTTGCTG
GCGTTCGCGACGCGAGGCTGGATGGCCTTCCCCATTATGATTCTTCTCGCTTCCGGCGGCATCGGGATGC
CCGCGTTGCAGGCCATGCTGTCCAGGCAGGTAGATGACGACCATCAGGGACAGCTTCAAGGATCGCTCGC
GGCTCTTACCAGCCTAACTTCGATCATTGGACCGCTGATCGTCACGGCGATTTATGCCGCCTCGGCGAGC
ACATGGAACGGGTTGGCATGGATTGTAGGCGCCGCCCTATACCTTGTCTGCCTCCCCGCGTTGCGTCGCG
GTGCATGGAGCCGGGCCACCTCGACCTGAATGGAAGCCGGCGGCACCTCGCTAACGGATTCACCACTCCA
AGAATTGGAGCCAATCAATTCTTGCGGAGAACTGTGAATGCGCAAACCAACCCTTGGCAGAACATATCCA
TCGCGTCCGCCATCTCCAGCAGCCGCACGCGGCGCATCTCGGGCAGCGTTGGGTCCTGGCCACGGGTGCG
CATGATCGTGCTCCTGTCGTTGAGGACCCGGCTAGGCTGGCGGGGTTGCCTTACTGGTTAGCAGAATGAA
TCACCGATACGCGAGCGAACGTGAAGCGACTGCTGCTGCAAAACGTCTGCGACCTGAGCAACAACATGAA
TGGTCTTCGGTTTCCGTGTTTCGTAAAGTCTGGAAACGCGGAAGTCCCCTACGTGCTGCTGAAGTTGCCC
GCAACAGAGAGTGGAACCAACCGGTGATACCACGATACTATGACTGAGAGTCAACGCCATGAGCGGCCTC
ATTTCTTATTCTGAGTTACAACAGTCCGCACCGCTGCCGGTAGCTCCTTCCGGTGGGCGCGGGGCATGAC
TATCGTCGCCGCACTTATGACTGTCTTCTTTATCATGCAACTCGTAGGACAGGTGCCGGCAGCGCCCAAC
AGTCCCCCGGCCACGGGGCCTGCCACCATACCCACGCCGAAACAAGCGCCCTGCACCATTATGTTCCGGA
TCTGCATCGCAGGATGCTGCTGGCTACCCTGTGGAACACCTACATCTGTATTAACGAAGCGCTAACCGTT
TTTATCAGGCTCTGGGAGGCAGAATAAATGATCATATCGTCAATTATTACCTCCACGGGGAGAGCCTGAG
CAAACTGGCCTCAGGCATTTGAGAAGCACACGGTCACACTGCTTCCGGTAGTCAATAAACCGGTAAACCA
GCAATAGACATAAGCGGCTATTTAACGACCCTGCCCTGAACCGACGACCGGGTCGAATTTGCTTTCGAAT
TTCTGCCATTCATCCGCTTATTATCACTTATTCAGGCGTAGCAACCAGGCGTTTAAGGGCACCAATAACT
GCCTTAAAAAAATTACGCCCCGCCCTGCCACTCATCGCAGTACTGTTGTAATTCATTAAGCATTCTGCCG
ACATGGAAGCCATCACAAACGGCATGATGAACCTGAATCGCCAGCGGCATCAGCACCTTGTCGCCTTGCG
TATAATATTTGCCCATGGTGAAAACGGGGGCGAAGAAGTTGTCCATATTGGCCACGTTTAAATCAAAACT
GGTGAAACTCACCCAGGGATTGGCTGAGACGAAAAACATATTCTCAATAAACCCTTTAGGGAAATAGGCC
AGGTTTTCACCGTAACACGCCACATCTTGCGAATATATGTGTAGAAACTGCCGGAAATCGTCGTGGTATT
CACTCCAGAGCGATGAAAACGTTTCAGTTTGCTCATGGAAAACGGTGTAACAAGGGTGAACACTATCCCA
TATCACCAGCTCACCGTCTTTCATTGCCATACGGAATTCCGGATGAGCATTCATCAGGCGGGCAAGAATG
TGAATAAAGGCCGGATAAAACTTGTGCTTATTTTTCTTTACGGTCTTTAAAAAGGCCGTAATATCCAGCT
GAACGGTCTGGTTATAGGTACATTGAGCAACTGACTGAAATGCCTCAAAATGTTCTTTACGATGCCATTG
GGATATATCAACGGTGGTATATCCAGTGATTTTTTTCTCCATTTTAGCTTCCTTAGCTCCTGAAAATCTC
GATAACTCAAAAAATACGCCCGGTAGTGATCTTATTTCATTATGGTGAAAGTTGGAACCTCTTACGTGCC
GATCAACGTCTCATTTTCGCCAAAAGTTGGCCCAGGGCTTCCCGGTATCAACAGGGACACCAGGATTTAT
TTATTCTGCGAAGTGATCTTCCGTCACAGGTATTTATTCGGCGCAAAGTGCGTCGGGTGATGCTGCCAAC
TTACTGATTTAGTGTATGATGGTGTTTTTGAGGTGCTCCAGTGGCTTCTGTTTCTATCAGCTGTCCCTCC
TGTTCAGCTACTGACGGGGTGGTGCGTAACGGCAAAAGCACCGCCGGACATCAGCGCTGGCGGAGTGTAT
ACTGGCTTACTATGTTGGCACTGATGAGGGTGTCAGTGAAGTGCTTCATGTGGCAGGAGAAAAAAGGCTG
CACCGGTGCGTCAGCAGAATATGTGATACAGGATATATTCCGCTTCCTCGCTCACTGACTCGCTACGCTC
GGTCGTTCGACTGCGGCGAGCGGAAATGGCTTACGAACGGGGCGGAGATTTCCTGGAAGATGCCAGGAAG
ATACTTAACAGGGAAGTGAGAGGGCCGCAGCAAAGCCGTTTTTCCATAGGCTCCGCCCCCCTGACAAGCA
TCACGAAATCTGACGCTCAAATCAGTGGTGGCGAAACCCGACAGGACTATAAAGATACCAGGCGTTTCCC
CCTGGCGGCTCCCTCGTGCGCTCTCCTGTTCCTGCCTTTCGGTTTACCGGTGTCATTCCGCTGTTATGGC
CGCGTTTGTCTCATTCCACGCCTGACACTCAGTTCCGGGTAGGCAGTTCGCTCCAAGCTGGACTGTATGC
ACGAACCCCCCGTTCAGTCCGACCGCTGCGCCTTATCCGGTAACTATCGTCTTGAGTCCAACCCGGAAAG
ACATGCAAAAGCACCACTGGCAGCAGCCACTGGTAATTGATTTAGAGGAGTTAGTCTTGAAGTCATGCGC
CGGTTAAGGCTAAACTGAAAGGACAAGTTTTGGTGACTGCGCTCCTCCAAGCCAGTTACCTCGGTTCAAA
GAGTTGGTAGCTCAGAGAACCTTCGAAAAACCGCCCTGCAAGGCGGTTTTTTCGTTTTCAGAGCAAGAGA
TTACGCGCAGACCAAAACGATCTCAAGAAGATCATCTTATTAATCAGATAAAATATTTCTAGATTTCAGT
GCAATTTAT
Features (pLannotate 1.2.2; 19 found; start..end, strand, type, name):
     59..80      +  promoter       tet promoter (fragment): E. coli promoter for tetracycline efflux protein gene
     78..362     +  promoter       araBAD promoter: araBAD; promoter of the L-arabinose operon of E. coli; the araC regulatory gene is transcribed in the opposite direction (Guzman et al., 1995)
    400..468     +  CDS            ompA (fragment): OMPA_YERPE - Also known as ompA1. Experimental evidence at protein level: Swiss-Prot protein existence level 1. With TolR probably plays a role in maintaining the position of the peptidoglycan cell wall in the periplasm. Acts as a porin with low permeability that allows slow penetration of small solutes; an internal gate slows down solute passage. From Yersinia pestis.
    466..975     +  CDS            bla(M) (fragment): β-lactamase lacking the signal sequence; bla(M); allows cytosolic expression of β-lactamase
   1192..1902    +  CDS            Superfolder GFP: Superfolder GFP is a basic (constitutively fluorescent) green fluorescent protein published in 2005, derived from Aequorea victoria. It is reported to be a very rapidly-maturing weak dimer.
   1936..1953    +  CDS            9xHis (fragment): 9xHis affinity tag
   1963..2012    +  CDS            SET1 (fragment): solubility-enhancement tag derived from T7 phage gene 10B
   2020..2067    +  terminator     T7 terminator: transcription terminator for bacteriophage T7 RNA polymerase
   2067..2689    +  CDS            TcR (fragment): tetracycline efflux protein; tet; confers resistance to tetracycline
   2931..3056    -  CDS            YPB1_ECOLX (fragment): Protein predicted: Swiss-Prot protein existence level 4. From Escherichia coli.
   3192..3285    +  CDS            TcR (fragment): tetracycline efflux protein; tet; confers resistance to tetracycline
   3282..3339    -  CDS            TcR (fragment): tetracycline efflux protein; tet; confers resistance to tetracycline
   3326..3424    +  CDS            YPB2_ECOLX (fragment): Protein predicted: Swiss-Prot protein existence level 4. From Escherichia coli.
   3723..4382    -  CDS            CmR: chloramphenicol acetyltransferase; cat; confers resistance to chloramphenicol
   4383..4485    -  promoter       cat promoter: promoter of the E. coli cat gene encoding chloramphenicol acetyltransferase
   4606..4748    +  mobile_element IS1 (fragment): prokaryotic transposable element IS1
   4750..4769    +  misc_feature   bom (fragment): basis of mobility region from pBR322
   4868..4923    -  rep_origin     RSF ori (fragment): Plasmids containing the RSF 1030 origin of replication can be propagated in E. coli cells that contain additional plasmids with compatible origins.
   5011..5556    -  rep_origin     p15A ori: Plasmids containing the medium-copy-number p15A origin of replication can be propagated in E. coli cells that contain a second plasmid with the ColE1 origin.
