[The description below was written by a language model from this plasmid's Addgene catalogue record and pLannotate feature annotations shown in this document.]
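Description:
N-BLa 1.2 is a low-copy bacterial expression plasmid built on a modified pACYC184 backbone, about 5.6 kb in total. It replicates in E. coli from the p15A origin and is selected with chloramphenicol through a cat promoter-driven CmR cassette. Because p15A is compatible with ColE1-type origins, the plasmid can coexist with a second plasmid in the same cell. Only fragments of the original pACYC184 tetracycline resistance gene are annotated, consistent with the expression cassette having been inserted into that gene.

The payload is a roughly 1.5 kb synthetic fusion protein expressed from the arabinose-inducible araBAD promoter; no araC gene is annotated on the plasmid. Reading downstream, the feature tables show an OmpA-derived signal sequence, a partial β-lactamase coding region corresponding to the N-terminal split fragment, and an unannotated gap. That gap presumably holds the linker and the transmembrane domain, described by the depositor as a mutant ("GP") integrin alphaV TMD carrying an ApaI site. Superfolder GFP, a short His tag match and a T7 terminator follow. The catalogue lists a C-terminal Flag tag, which neither feature table annotates.

The plasmid is one half of BLaTM, a genetic assay for homo- and heterotypic transmembrane helix-helix interactions. Its logic is that association of the TMDs in the inner membrane brings the N- and C-terminal β-lactamase fragments together, restoring enzyme activity, so β-lactam resistance reports interaction strength. The sfGFP moiety could plausibly serve to monitor expression, though the record does not say so. The sequenced and depositor records differ by one nucleotide in length and in numbering origin, but show the same architecture.
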