Addgene plasmid #88999: N-BLa 1.2
Purpose: BLaTM, a genetic tool to measure homo- and heterotypic transmembrane helix-helix interactions. Plasmid encoding the 1.2 fusionprotein containing the N-terminal fragment of the split β-lactamase.
Depositing lab: Dieter Langosch. Depositing organization: Technische Universitaet Muenchen (TUM). Publication: Identifying ionic interactions within a membrane using BLaTM, a genetic tool to measure homo- and heterotypic transmembrane helix-helix interactions. Schanzenbach C, Schmidt FC, Breckner P, Teese MG, Langosch D. Sci Rep. 2017 Mar 7;7:43476. doi: 10.1038/srep43476. PubMed 28266525.
Backbone
  Vector backbone: pACYC184 (modified)
  Backbone size w/o insert (bp): 4083
  Total vector size (bp): 5610
  Vector type: Bacterial Expression
Growth in bacteria
  Bacterial resistance: Chloramphenicol, 25 μg/mL
  Growth temperature: 37°C
  Growth strain: DH5alpha
  Copy number: Low Copy
Gene/Insert
  Gene/Insert name: N-BLa 1.2 fusion protein
  Species: Synthetic
  Insert size (bp): 1527
  Promoter: araBAD
  Tag / fusion protein: Flag (C terminal on insert)
  Cloning method: Ligation Independent Cloning
  Sequencing primers: 5′ CACGACGCCTGTAGCAATG
Terms and licenses: Academic/Nonprofit Terms; Industry Terms: Not Available to Industry
Depositor comments: TMD: Integrin alphaV mut GP, contains ApaI restriction site
How to cite: N-BLa 1.2 was a gift from Dieter Langosch (Addgene plasmid # 88999 ; http://n2t.net/addgene:88999 ; RRID:Addgene_88999)
